>Addgene plasmid #184377 | pAT15547_PEmax-SuperFi-Cas9 | addgene full sequence | sequence record 362139 | Addgene NGS Result
GACCCAGGCCCTGAAGATGGCCGAGGGCAAGAAGCTGAACGTGTACACAGACTCCAGATATGCCTTCGCC
ACCGCACACATCCACGGAGAGATCTACAGGCGCCGGGGCTGGCTGACCTCTGAGGGCAAGGAGATCAAGA
ACAAGGATGAGATCCTGGCCCTGCTGAAGGCCCTGTTTCTGCCCAAGCGGCTGAGCATCATCCACTGTCC
TGGACACCAGAAGGGACACTCCGCCGAGGCAAGGGGCAATCGGATGGCCGACCAGGCCGCCAGAAAGGCT
GCTATTACTGAAACTCCCGACACTTCCACTCTGCTGATTGAAAACTCCTCCCCTTCTGGCGGCTCAAAAA
GAACCGCCGACGGCAGCGAATTCGAGTCTCCCAAGAAGAAGAGGAAAGTCGGCTCTGGCCCTGCCGCTAA
GAGAGTGAAGCTGGACTAACCGGTTTAAACCCGCTGATCAGCCTCGACTGTGCCTTCTAGTTGCCAGCCA
TCTGTTGTTTGCCCCTCCCCCGTGCCTTCCTTGACCCTGGAAGGTGCCACTCCCACTGTCCTTTCCTAAT
AAAATGAGAAAATTGCATCGCATTGTCTGAGTAGGTGTCATTCTATTCTGGGGGGTGGGGTGGGGCAGGA
CAGCAAGGGGGAGGATTGGGAAGACAATAGCAGGCATGCTGGGGATGCGGTGGGCTCTATGGCTTCTGAG
GCGGAAAGAACCAGCTGGGGCTCGATACCGTCGACCTCTAGCTAGAGCTTGGCGTAATCATGGTCATAGC
TGTTTCCTGTGTGAAATTGTTATCCGCTCACAATTCCACACAACATACGAGCCGGAAGCATAAAGTGTAA
AGCCTAGGGTGCCTAATGAGTGAGCTAACTCACATTAATTGCGTTGCGCTCACTGCCCGCTTTCCAGTCG
GGAAACCTGTCGTGCCAGCTGCATTAATGAATCGGCCAACGCGCGGGGAGAGGCGGTTTGCGTATTGGGC
GCTCTTCCGCTTCCTCGCTCACTGACTCGCTGCGCTCGGTCGTTCGGCTGCGGCGAGCGGTATCAGCTCA
CTCAAAGGCGGTAATACGGTTATCCACAGAATCAGGGGATAACGCAGGAAAGAACATGTGAGCAAAAGGC
CAGCAAAAGGCCAGGAACCGTAAAAAGGCCGCGTTGCTGGCGTTTTTCCATAGGCTCCGCCCCCCTGACG
AGCATCACAAAAATCGACGCTCAAGTCAGAGGTGGCGAAACCCGACAGGACTATAAAGATACCAGGCGTT
TCCCCCTGGAAGCTCCCTCGTGCGCTCTCCTGTTCCGACCCTGCCGCTTACCGGATACCTGTCCGCCTTT
CTCCCTTCGGGAAGCGTGGCGCTTTCTCATAGCTCACGCTGTAGGTATCTCAGTTCGGTGTAGGTCGTTC
GCTCCAAGCTGGGCTGTGTGCACGAACCCCCCGTTCAGCCCGACCGCTGCGCCTTATCCGGTAACTATCG
TCTTGAGTCCAACCCGGTAAGACACGACTTATCGCCACTGGCAGCAGCCACTGGTAACAGGATTAGCAGA
GCGAGGTATGTAGGCGGTGCTACAGAGTTCTTGAAGTGGTGGCCTAACTACGGCTACACTAGAAGAACAG
TATTTGGTATCTGCGCTCTGCTGAAGCCAGTTACCTTCGGAAAAAGAGTTGGTAGCTCTTGATCCGGCAA
ACAAACCACCGCTGGTAGCGGTGGTTTTTTTGTTTGCAAGCAGCAGATTACGCGCAGAAAAAAAGGATCT
CAAGAAGATCCTTTGATCTTTTCTACGGGGTCTGACACTCAGTGGAACGAAAACTCACGTTAAGGGATTT
TGGTCATGAGATTATCAAAAAGGATCTTCACCTAGATCCTTTTAAATTAAAAATGAAGTTTTAAATCAAT
CTAAAGTATATATGAGTAAACTTGGTCTGACAGTTACCAATGCTTAATCAGTGAGGCACCTATCTCAGCG
ATCTGTCTATTTCGTTCATCCATAGTTGCCTGACTCCCCGTCGTGTAGATAACTACGATACGGGAGGGCT
TACCATCTGGCCCCAGTGCTGCAATGATACCGCGAGACCCACGCTCACCGGCTCCAGATTTATCAGCAAT
AAACCAGCCAGCCGGAAGGGCCGAGCGCAGAAGTGGTCCTGCAACTTTATCCGCCTCCATCCAGTCTATT
AATTGTTGCCGGGAAGCTAGAGTAAGTAGTTCGCCAGTTAATAGTTTGCGCAACGTTGTTGCCATTGCTA
CAGGCATCGTGGTGTCACGCTCGTCGTTTGGTATGGCTTCATTCAGCTCCGGTTCCCAACGATCAAGGCG
AGTTACATGATCCCCCATGTTGTGCAAAAAAGCGGTTAGCTCCTTCGGTCCTCCGATCGTTGTCAGAAGT
AAGTTGGCCGCAGTGTTATCACTCATGGTTATGGCAGCACTGCATAATTCTCTTACTGTCATGCCATCCG
TAAGATGCTTTTCTGTGACTGGTGAGTACTCAACCAAGTCATTCTGAGAATAGTGTATGCGGCGACCGAG
TTGCTCTTGCCCGGCGTCAATACGGGATAATACCGCGCCACATAGCAGAACTTTAAAAGTGCTCATCATT
GGAAAACGTTCTTCGGGGCGAAAACTCTCAAGGATCTTACCGCTGTTGAGATCCAGTTCGATGTAACCCA
CTCGTGCACCCAACTGATCTTCAGCATCTTTTACTTTCACCAGCGTTTCTGGGTGAGCAAAAACAGGAAG
GCAAAATGCCGCAAAAAAGGGAATAAGGGCGACACGGAAATGTTGAATACTCATACTCTTCCTTTTTCAA
TATTATTGAAGCATTTATCAGGGTTATTGTCTCATGAGCGGATACATATTTGAATGTATTTAGAAAAATA
AACAAATAGGGGTTCCGCGCACATTTCCCCGAAAAGTGCCACCTGACGTCGACGGATCGGGAGATCGATC
TCCCGATCCCCTAGGGTCTACTCTCAGTACAATCTGCTCTGATGCCGCATAGTTAAGCCAGTATCTGCTC
CCTGCTTGTGTGTTGGAGGTCGCTGAGTAGTGCGCGAGCAAAATTTAAGCTACAACAAGGCAAGGCTTGA
CCGACAATTGCATGAAGAATCTGCTTAGGGTTAGGCGTTTTGCGCTGCTTCGCGATGTACGGGCCAGATA
TACGCGTTGACATTGATTATTGACTAGTTATTAATAGTAATCAATTACGGGGTCATTAGTTCATAGCCCA
TATATGGAGTTCCGCGTTACATAACTTACGGTAAATGGCCCGCCTGGCTGACCGCCCAACGACCCCCGCC
CATTGACGTCAATAATGACGTATGTTCCCATAGTAACGCCAATAGGGACTTTCCATTGACGTCAATGGGT
GGAGTATTTACGGTAAACTGCCCACTTGGCAGTACATCAAGTGTATCATATGCCAAGTACGCCCCCTATT
GACGTCAATGACGGTAAATGGCCCGCCTGGCATTATGCCCAGTACATGACCTTATGGGACTTTCCTACTT
GGCAGTACATCTACGTATTAGTCATCGCTATTACCATGGTGATGCGGTTTTGGCAGTACATCAATGGGCG
TGGATAGCGGTTTGACTCACGGGGATTTCCAAGTCTCCACCCCATTGACGTCAATGGGAGTTTGTTTTGG
CACCAAAATCAACGGGACTTTCCAAAATGTCGTAACAACTCCGCCCCATTGACGCAAATGGGCGGTAGGC
GTGTACGGTGGGAGGTCTATATAAGCAGAGCTGGTTTAGTGAACCGTCAGATCCGCTAGAGATCCGCGGC
CGCTAATACGACTCACTATAGGGAGAGCCGCCACCATGAAACGGACAGCCGACGGAAGCGAGTTCGAGTC
ACCAAAGAAGAAGCGGAAAGTCGACAAGAAGTACAGCATCGGCCTGGACATCGGCACCAACTCTGTGGGC
TGGGCCGTGATCACCGACGAGTACAAGGTGCCCAGCAAGAAATTCAAGGTGCTGGGCAACACCGACCGGC
ACAGCATCAAGAAGAACCTGATCGGAGCCCTGCTGTTCGACAGCGGCGAAACAGCCGAGGCCACCCGGCT
GAAGAGAACCGCCAGAAGAAGATACACCAGACGGAAGAACCGGATCTGCTATCTGCAAGAGATCTTCAGC
AACGAGATGGCCAAGGTGGACGACAGCTTCTTCCACAGACTGGAAGAGTCCTTCCTGGTGGAAGAGGATA
AGAAGCACGAGCGGCACCCCATCTTCGGCAACATCGTGGACGAGGTGGCCTACCACGAGAAGTACCCCAC
CATCTACCACCTGAGAAAGAAACTGGTGGACAGCACCGACAAGGCCGACCTGCGGCTGATCTATCTGGCC
CTGGCCCACATGATCAAGTTCCGGGGCCACTTCCTGATCGAGGGCGACCTGAACCCCGACAACAGCGACG
TGGACAAGCTGTTCATCCAGCTGGTGCAGACCTACAACCAGCTGTTCGAGGAAAACCCCATCAACGCCAG
CGGCGTGGACGCCAAGGCCATCCTGTCTGCCAGACTGAGCAAGAGCAGAAAGCTGGAAAATCTGATCGCC
CAGCTGCCCGGCGAGAAGAAGAATGGCCTGTTCGGAAACCTGATTGCCCTGAGCCTGGGCCTGACCCCCA
ACTTCAAGAGCAACTTCGACCTGGCCGAGGATGCCAAACTGCAGCTGAGCAAGGACACCTACGACGACGA
CCTGGACAACCTGCTGGCCCAGATCGGCGACCAGTACGCCGACCTGTTTCTGGCCGCCAAGAACCTGTCC
GACGCCATCCTGCTGAGCGACATCCTGAGAGTGAACACCGAGATCACCAAGGCCCCCCTGAGCGCCTCTA
TGATCAAGAGATACGACGAGCACCACCAGGACCTGACCCTGCTGAAAGCTCTCGTGCGGCAGCAGCTGCC
TGAGAAGTACAAAGAGATTTTCTTCGACCAGAGCAAGAACGGCTACGCCGGCTACATTGACGGCGGAGCC
AGCCAGGAAGAGTTCTACAAGTTCATCAAGCCCATCCTGGAAAAGATGGACGGCACCGAGGAACTGCTCG
TGAAGCTGAAGAGAGAGGACCTGCTGCGGAAGCAGCGGACCTTCGACAACGGCAGCATCCCCCACCAGAT
CCACCTGGGAGAGCTGCACGCCATTCTGCGGCGGCAGGAAGATTTTTACCCATTCCTGAAGGACAACCGG
GAAAAGATCGAGAAGATCCTGACCTTCCGCATCCCCTACTACGTGGGCCCTCTGGCCAGGGGAAACAGCA
GATTCGCCTGGATGACCAGAAAGAGCGAGGAAACCATCACCCCCTGGAACTTCGAGGAAGTGGTGGACAA
GGGCGCTTCCGCCCAGAGCTTCATCGAGCGGATGACCAACTTCGATAAGAACCTGCCCAACGAGAAGGTG
CTGCCCAAGCACAGCCTGCTGTACGAGTACTTCACCGTGTATAACGAGCTGACCAAAGTGAAATACGTGA
CCGAGGGAATGAGAAAGCCCGCCTTCCTGAGCGGCGAGCAGAAAAAGGCCATCGTGGACCTGCTGTTCAA
GACCAACCGGAAAGTGACCGTGAAGCAGCTGAAAGAGGACTACTTCAAGAAAATCGAGTGCTTCGACTCC
GTGGAAATCTCCGGCGTGGAAGATCGGTTCAACGCCTCCCTGGGCACATACCACGATCTGCTGAAAATTA
TCAAGGACAAGGACTTCCTGGACAATGAGGAAAACGAGGACATTCTGGAAGATATCGTGCTGACCCTGAC
ACTGTTTGAGGACAGAGAGATGATCGAGGAACGGCTGAAAACCTATGCCCACCTGTTCGACGACAAAGTG
ATGAAGCAGCTGAAGCGGCGGAGATACACCGGCTGGGGCAGGCTGAGCCGGAAGCTGATCAACGGCATCC
GGGACAAGCAGTCCGGCAAGACAATCCTGGATTTCCTGAAGTCCGACGGCTTCGCCAACAGAAACTTCAT
GCAGCTGATCCACGACGACAGCCTGACCTTTAAAGAGGACATCCAGAAAGCCCAGGTGTCCGGCCAGGGC
GATAGCCTGCACGAGCACATTGCCAATCTGGCCGGCAGCCCCGCCATTAAGAAGGGCATCCTGCAGACAG
TGAAGGTGGTGGACGAGCTCGTGAAAGTGATGGGCCGGCACAAGCCCGAGAACATCGTGATCGAAATGGC
CAGAGAGAACCAGACCACCCAGAAGGGACAGAAGAACAGCCGCGAGAGAATGAAGCGGATCGAAGAGGGC
ATCAAAGAGCTGGGCAGCCAGATCCTGAAAGAACACCCCGTGGAAAACACCCAGCTGCAGAACGAGAAGC
TGTACCTGTACTACCTGCAGAATGGGCGGGATATGTACGTGGACCAGGAACTGGACATCAACCGGCTGTC
CGACTACGATGTGGACGCTATCGTGCCTCAGAGCTTTCTGAAGGACGACTCCATCGACAACAAGGTGCTG
ACCAGAAGCGACAAGAACCGGGGCAAGAGCGACAACGTGCCCTCCGAAGAGGTCGTGAAGAAGATGAAGA
ACTACTGGCGGCAGCTGCTGAACGCCAAGCTGATTACCCAGAGAAAGTTCGACAATCTGACCAAGGCCGA
GAGAGGCGGCCTGAGCGAACTGGATAAGGCCGGCTTCATCAAGAGACAGCTGGTGGAAACCCGGCAGATC
ACAAAGCACGTGGCACAGATCCTGGACTCCCGGATGAACACTAAGTACGACGAGAATGACAAGCTGATCC
GGGAAGTGAAAGTGATCACCCTGAAGTCCAAGCTGGTGTCCGATTTCCGGAAGGATTTCCAGTTTTACAA
AGTGCGCGAGATCAACAACTACCACCACGCCCACGACGCGTACCTGAACGCCGTCGTGGGAACCGCCCTG
ATCAAAAAGTACCCTAAGCTGGAAAGCGAGTTCGTGGACGGCGACGACAAGGTGGACGACGACGACAAGA
TGATCGCCAAGAGCGAAGACGAAATCGGCGACGCTACCGCCAAGTACTTCTTCTACAGCAACATCATGAA
CTTTTTCAAGACCGAGATTACCCTGGCCAACGGCGAGATCCGGAAGCGGCCTCTGATCGAGACAAACGGC
GAAACCGGGGAGATCGTGTGGGATAAGGGCCGGGATTTTGCCACCGTGCGGAAAGTGCTGAGCATGCCCC
AAGTGAATATCGTGAAAAAGACCGAGGTGCAGACAGGCGGCTTCAGCAAAGAGTCTATCCTGCCCAAGAG
GAACAGCGATAAGCTGATCGCCAGAAAGAAGGACTGGGACCCTAAGAAGTACGGCGGCTTCGACAGCCCC
ACCGTGGCCTATTCTGTGCTGGTGGTGGCCAAAGTGGAAAAGGGCAAGTCCAAGAAACTGAAGAGTGTGA
AAGAGCTGCTGGGGATCACCATCATGGAAAGAAGCAGCTTCGAGAAGAATCCCATCGACTTTCTGGAAGC
CAAGGGCTACAAAGAAGTGAAAAAGGACCTGATCATCAAGCTGCCTAAGTACTCCCTGTTCGAGCTGGAA
AACGGCCGGAAGAGAATGCTGGCCTCTGCCGGCGAACTGCAGAAGGGAAACGAACTGGCCCTGCCCTCCA
AATATGTGAACTTCCTGTACCTGGCCAGCCACTATGAGAAGCTGAAGGGCTCCCCCGAGGATAATGAGCA
GAAACAGCTGTTTGTGGAACAGCACAAGCACTACCTGGACGAGATCATCGAGCAGATCAGCGAGTTCTCC
AAGAGAGTGATCCTGGCCGACGCTAATCTGGACAAAGTGCTGTCCGCCTACAACAAGCACCGGGATAAGC
CCATCAGAGAGCAGGCCGAGAATATCATCCACCTGTTTACCCTGACCAATCTGGGAGCCCCTGCCGCCTT
CAAGTACTTTGACACCACCATCGACCGGAAGAGGTACACCAGCACCAAAGAGGTGCTGGACGCCACCCTG
ATCCACCAGAGCATCACCGGCCTGTACGAGACACGGATCGACCTGTCTCAGCTGGGAGGTGACTCCGGCG
GAAGCTCTGGTGGCAGCAAGCGGACCGCCGACGGCTCTGAATTCGAGAGCCCTAAGAAGAAAAGAAAGGT
GAGCGGAGGCTCTAGCGGCGGAAGCACCCTGAACATTGAAGACGAGTATAGACTGCATGAAACAAGCAAG
GAACCCGACGTGTCCCTGGGCTCCACCTGGCTGTCCGACTTTCCCCAGGCCTGGGCCGAGACAGGAGGAA
TGGGCCTGGCCGTGCGGCAGGCACCCCTGATCATCCCTCTGAAGGCCACCTCTACACCCGTGAGCATCAA
GCAGTACCCTATGTCTCAGGAGGCCAGACTGGGCATCAAGCCTCACATCCAGAGGCTGCTGGACCAGGGC
ATCCTGGTGCCATGCCAGAGCCCCTGGAACACACCACTGCTGCCCGTGAAGAAGCCAGGCACCAATGACT
ATAGACCCGTGCAGGATCTGAGAGAGGTGAACAAGAGGGTGGAGGATATCCACCCCACCGTGCCCAACCC
TTACAATCTGCTGTCCGGCCTGCCCCCTTCTCACCAGTGGTATACAGTGCTGGACCTGAAGGATGCCTTC
TTTTGTCTGAGACTGCACCCTACCAGCCAGCCACTGTTCGCCTTTGAGTGGAGGGACCCTGAGATGGGCA
TCTCTGGCCAGCTGACCTGGACACGCCTGCCTCAGGGCTTCAAGAATAGCCCAACACTGTTTAACGAGGC
CCTGCACCGCGACCTGGCAGATTTCCGGATCCAGCACCCAGATCTGATCCTGCTGCAGTACGTGGACGAT
CTGCTGCTGGCCGCCACCAGCGAGCTGGATTGCCAGCAGGGAACACGCGCCCTGCTGCAGACCCTGGGAA
ACCTGGGATATAGGGCATCCGCCAAGAAGGCCCAGATCTGTCAGAAGCAGGTGAAGTACCTGGGCTATCT
GCTGAAGGAGGGCCAGAGATGGCTGACAGAGGCCAGGAAGGAGACAGTGATGGGCCAGCCAACACCCAAG
ACCCCAAGACAGCTGAGGGAGTTCCTGGGCAAAGCAGGATTTTGCAGGCTGTTCATCCCAGGATTCGCAG
AGATGGCAGCACCTCTGTACCCACTGACCAAGCCGGGCACCCTGTTTAATTGGGGCCCTGACCAGCAGAA
GGCCTATCAGGAGATCAAGCAGGCCCTGCTGACAGCACCAGCCCTGGGCCTGCCAGACCTGACCAAGCCT
TTCGAGCTGTTTGTGGATGAGAAGCAGGGCTACGCCAAGGGCGTGCTGACCCAGAAGCTGGGACCATGGA
GACGGCCCGTGGCCTATCTGTCCAAGAAGCTGGACCCAGTGGCAGCAGGATGGCCACCATGCCTGAGGAT
GGTGGCAGCAATCGCCGTGCTGACAAAGGATGCCGGCAAGCTGACCATGGGACAGCCACTGGTCATCCTG
GCACCACACGCAGTGGAGGCCCTGGTGAAGCAGCCTCCAGATCGCTGGCTGTCTAACGCCCGGATGACAC
ACTACCAGGCCCTGCTGCTGGACACCGATCGCGTGCAGTTTGGCCCTGTGGTGGCCCTGAATCCAGCCAC
CCTGCTGCCTCTGCCAGAGGAGGGCCTGCAGCACAACTGTCTGGACATCCTGGCAGAGGCACACGGAACA
AGGCCAGACCTGACCGATCAGCCCCTGCCTGACGCCGATCACACATGGTATACCGATGGAAGCTCCCTGC
TGCAGGAGGGCCAGAGGAAGGCAGGAGCAGCAGTGACCACAGAGACAGAAGTGATCTGGGCCAAGGCCCT
GCCAGCAGGCACATCCGCCCAGCGGGCCGAGCTGATCGCCCT
Features (pLannotate 1.2.2; 16 found; start..end, strand, type, name):
    468..692     +  polyA_signal   bGH poly(A) signal: bovine growth hormone polyadenylation signal
    696..717     +  promoter       SV40 promoter (fragment): SV40 enhancer and early promoter
    722..738     +  misc_feature   MCS (fragment): pBluescript multiple cloning site
    787..803     -  protein_bind   lac operator: The lac repressor binds to the lac operator to inhibit transcription in E. coli. This inhibition can be relieved by adding lactose or isopropyl-β-D-thiogalactopyranoside (IPTG). lac repressor encoded by lacI
    811..841     -  promoter       lac promoter: promoter for the E. coli lac operon
    856..877     -  protein_bind   CAP binding site: CAP binding activates transcription in the presence of cAMP. E. coli catabolite activator protein
    890..982     -  CDS            lacI (fragment): lac repressor; lacI; The lac repressor binds to the lac operator to inhibit transcription in E. coli. This inhibition can be relieved by adding lactose or isopropyl-β-D-thiogalactopyranoside (IPTG).
   1165..1753    -  rep_origin     ori: high-copy-number ColE1/pMB1/pBR322/pUC origin of replication
   1924..2784    -  CDS            AmpR: β-lactamase; bla; confers resistance to ampicillin, carbenicillin, and related antibiotics
   2785..2889    -  promoter       AmpR promoter: bla
   2960..3004    -  misc_feature   bom (fragment): basis of mobility region from pBR322
   3159..3538    +  enhancer       CMV enhancer: human cytomegalovirus immediate early enhancer
   3539..3742    +  promoter       CMV promoter: human cytomegalovirus (CMV) immediate early promoter
   3784..3802    +  promoter       T7 promoter: promoter for bacteriophage T7 RNA polymerase
   3873..7974    +  CDS            dCas9 (fragment): catalytically dead mutant of the Cas9 endonuclease from the Streptococcus pyogenes Type II CRISPR/Cas system RNA-guided DNA-binding protein that lacks endonuclease activity due to the D10A mutation in the RuvC catalytic domain and the N863A mutation in the HNH catalytic domain
   8076..334     +  CDS            gag-pol (fragment) (across the origin): POL_MLVMS - Experimental evidence at protein level: Swiss-Prot protein existence level 1. [Integrase]: Catalyzes viral DNA integration into the host chromosome, by performing a series of DNA cutting and joining reactions. This enzyme activity takes place after virion entry into a cell and reverse transcription of the RNA genome in dsDNA. The first step in the integration process is 3' processing. This step requires a complex comprising the viral genome, matrix protein and integrase. This complex is called the pre-integration complex (PIC). The integrase protein removes 2 nucleotides from each
