[The description below was written by a language model from this plasmid's Addgene catalogue record and pLannotate feature annotations shown in this document.]
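Description:
pAT15547_PEmax-SuperFi-Cas9 is a 9.8 kb mammalian expression plasmid on a pUC19 backbone that encodes a prime editor built in the PEmax architecture around the high-fidelity SuperFi-Cas9 variant of Streptococcus pyogenes Cas9. It is propagated in E. coli through a high-copy ColE1/pUC origin and selected with ampicillin via the β-lactamase gene. Residual lac promoter/operator, CAP site, lacI and bom fragments are backbone remnants with no role in the payload. No mammalian selection marker is annotated, so the plasmid appears suited to transient transfection.

The expression cassette is driven by the human CMV immediate-early enhancer and promoter, followed by a T7 promoter that could support in vitro transcription, and it is terminated by the bovine growth hormone polyadenylation signal. The open reading frame fuses Cas9 to a codon-optimized Moloney murine leukemia virus reverse transcriptase. The automated annotation labels these as a "dCas9 fragment" and a "gag-pol fragment" spanning the sequence origin, but the catalogue record indicates the Cas9 is an H840A nickase rather than a catalytically dead enzyme. It also carries the R221K and N394K substitutions and the seven aspartate substitutions (Y1010D, Y1013D, Y1016D, V1018D, R1019D, Q1027D, K1031D). An SV40 nuclear localization signal sits at the N terminus, and c-myc and SV40 signals sit at the C terminus.

In prime editing, the nickase cuts one strand at the target and the reverse transcriptase copies the edit from a pegRNA template. No guide RNA cassette is annotated, so the pegRNA would have to be supplied separately. The plasmid was deposited with a study evaluating the fidelity and activity of SuperFi-Cas9 across genome-editing formats.
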