Addgene plasmid #184377: pAT15547_PEmax-SuperFi-Cas9
Purpose: Mammalian expression of SuperFi-Cas9 PEmax prime editor
Depositing lab: Ervin Welker. Publication: SuperFi-Cas9 exhibits remarkable fidelity but severely reduced activity yet works effectively with ABE8e. Kulcsar PI, Talas A, Ligeti Z, Krausz SL, Welker E. Nat Commun. 2022 Nov 11;13(1):6858. doi: 10.1038/s41467-022-34527-8. PubMed 36369279.
Backbone
  Vector backbone: pUC19
  Vector type: Mammalian Expression, CRISPR
Growth in bacteria
  Bacterial resistance: Ampicillin, 100 μg/mL
  Growth temperature: 37°C
  Growth strain: DH5alpha
  Copy number: High Copy
Gene/Insert
  Gene/Insert name: PEmax-SuperFi-Cas9 (alt name: SuperFi-Cas9(H840A) fused with the codon optimized MMLV reverse transcriptase - prime editor PEmax)
  Species: S. pyogenes
  Mutation: H840A, R221K, N394K, Y1010D, Y1013D, Y1016D, V1018D, R1019D, Q1027D, K1031D
  Promoter: CMV
  Tag / fusion protein: SV40 NLS (N terminal on insert); c-myc NLS (C terminal on insert); SV40 NLS (C terminal on insert)
  Cloning method: Gibson Cloning
  Sequencing primers: 5′ AAAACAGGAAGGCAAAATGC
Terms and licenses: Academic/Nonprofit Terms; Industry Terms: Not Available to Industry
Depositor comments: Please visit https://www.biorxiv.org/content/10.1101/2022.05.27.493683v1.full for bioRxiv preprint.
How to cite: pAT15547_PEmax-SuperFi-Cas9 was a gift from Ervin Welker (Addgene plasmid # 184377 ; http://n2t.net/addgene:184377 ; RRID:Addgene_184377)
